>Addgene plasmid #225704 | pLenti-MCS-3AID-HA-2A-mTurquoiseBSD | addgene full sequence | sequence record 450067 | Addgene NGS Result
TTGAGATCCTTTTTTTCTGCGCGTAATCTGCTGCTTGCAAACAAAAAAACCACCGCTACCAGCGGTGGTT
TGTTTGCCGGATCAAGAGCTACCAACTCTTTTTCCGAAGGTAACTGGCTTCAGCAGAGCGCAGATACCAA
ATACTGTTCTTCTAGTGTAGCCGTAGTTAGGCCACCACTTCAAGAACTCTGTAGCACCGCCTACATACCT
CGCTCTGCTAATCCTGTTACCAGTGGCTGCTGCCAGTGGCGATAAGTCGTGTCTTACCGGGTTGGACTCA
AGACGATAGTTACCGGATAAGGCGCAGCGGTCGGGCTGAACGGGGGGTTCGTGCACACAGCCCAGCTTGG
AGCGAACGACCTACACCGAACTGAGATACCTACAGCGTGAGCTATGAGAAAGCGCCACGCTTCCCGAAGG
GAGAAAGGCGGACAGGTATCCGGTAAGCGGCAGGGTCGGAACAGGAGAGCGCACGAGGGAGCTTCCAGGG
GGAAACGCCTGGTATCTTTATAGTCCTGTCGGGTTTCGCCACCTCTGACTTGAGCGTCGATTTTTGTGAT
GCTCGTCAGGGGGGCGGAGCCTATGGAAAAACGCCAGCAACGCGGCCTTTTTACGGTTCCTGGCCTTTTG
CTGGCCTTTTGCTCACATGCTGCTAGAGATTTTCCACACTGACTAAAAGGGTCTGAGGGATCTCTAGTTA
CCAGAGTCACACAACAGACGGGCACACACTACTTGAAGCACTCAAGGCAAGCTTTATTGAGGCTTAAGCA
GTGGGTTCCCTAGTTAGCCAGAGAGCTCCCAGGCTCAGATCTGGTCTAACCAGAGAGACCCAGTACAGTC
CGGATGCAGCTCTCGGGCCATGTGATGAAATGCTAGGCGGCTGTCAAACCTCCACTCTAATACTTCTCTC
TCCGGGTCATCCATCCCATGCAGGCTCACAGGGTGTAACAAGCGGGTGTTCTCTCCTTCATTGGCTTCTT
CTACCTTCTCTTGCTCAACTGGTACTAGCTTGTAGCACCATCCAAAGGTCAGTGGATATCTGATCCCTGG
CCCTGGTGTGTAGTTCTGCCAATCAGGGAAGTAGCCTTGTGTGTGGTAGATCCACAGATCAAGGATATCT
TGTCTTCGTTGGGAGTGAATTAGCCCTTCCAGTCCCCCCTTTTCTTTTAAAAAGTGGCTAAGATCTACAG
CTGCCTTGTAAGTCATTGGTCTTAAAGGTACCTGAGGTGTGACTGGAAAACCCACCTCCTCCTCCTCTTG
TGCTTCTAGCCAGGCACAATCAGCATTGGTAGCTGCTGTATTGCTACTTGTGATTGCTCCATGTTTTTCT
AGGTCTCGATCGAGGTCGACGGTATCGATGCGGGGAGGCGGCCCAAAGGGAGATCCGACTCGTCTGAGGG
CGAAGGCGAAGACGCGGAAGAGGCCGCAGAGCCGGCAGCAGGCCGCGGGAAGGAAGGTCCGCTGGATTGA
GGGCCGAAGGGACGTAGCAGAAGGACGTCCCGCGCAGAATCCAGGTGGCAACACAGGCGAGCAGCCAAGG
AAAGGACGATGATTTCCCCGACAACACCACGGAATTGTCAGTGCCCAACAGCCGAGCCCCTGTCCAGCAG
CGGGCAAGGCAGGCGGCGATGAGTTCCGCCGTGGCAATAGGGAGGGGGAAAGCGAAAGTCCCGGAAAGGA
GCTGACAGGTGGTGGCAATGCCCCAACCAGTGGGGGTTGCGTCAGCAAACACAGTGCACACCACGCCACG
TTGCCTGACAACGGGCCACAACTCCTCATAAAGAGACAGCAACCAGGATTTATACAAGGAGGAGAAAATG
AAAGCCATACGGGAAGCAATAGCATGATACAAAGGCATTAAAGCAGCGTATCCACATAGCGTAAAAGGAG
CAACATAGTTAAGAATACCAGTCAATCTTTCACAAATTTTGTAATCCAGAGGTTGATTATCGATAAGCTT
GATATCGAATTGTACCTAGTGGAACCGGAACCCTTAAACATGTATAACTTCGTATAATGTATGCTATACG
AAGTTATTAGGTCCCTCGACGAATTCTTAGCCCTCCCACACATAACCAGAGGGCAGCAATTCACGAATCC
CAACTGCCGTCGGCTGTCCATCACTGTCCTTCACTATGGCTTTGATCCCAGGATGCAGATCGAGAAGCAC
CTGTCGGCACCGTCCGCAGGGGCTCAAGATGCCCCTGTTCTCATTTCCGATCGCGACGATACAAGTCAGG
TTGCCAGCTGCCGCAGCAGCAGCAGTGCCCAGCACCACGAGTTCTGCACAAGGTCCCCCAGTAAAATGAT
ATACATTGACACCAGTGAAGATGCGGCCGTCGCTAGAGAGAGCTGCGCTGGCGACGCTGTAGTCTTCAGA
GATGGGGATGCTGTTGATTGTAGCCGTTGCTCTTTCAATGAGGGTGGATTCTTCTTGAGACAAAGGCTTG
GCCATGCTACCGCTGCCGCTACCCTTGTACAGCTCGTCCATGCCGAGAGTGATCCCGGCGGCGGTCACGA
ACTCCAGCAGGACCATGTGATCGCGCTTCTCGTTGGGGTCTTTGCTCAGCTTGGACTGGGTGCTCAGGTA
GTGGTTGTCGGGCAGCAGCACGGGGCCGTCGCCGATGGGGGTGTTCTGCTGGTAGTGGTCGGCGAGCTGC
ACGCCGCCGTCCTCGATGTTGTGGCGGATCTTGAAGTTGGCCTTGATGCCGTTCTTCTGCTTGTCGGCGG
TGATATAGACGTTGTCGCTGATGTAGTTGTACTCCAGCTTGTGCCCCAGGATGTTGCCGTCCTCCTTGAA
GTCGATGCCCTTCAGCTCGATGCGGTTCACCAGGGTGTCGCCCTCGAACTTCACCTCGGCGCGGGTCTTG
TAGTTGCCGTCGTCCTTGAAGAAGATGGTGCGCTCCTGGACGTAGCCTTCGGGCATGGCGGACTTGAAGA
AGTCGTGCTGCTTCATGTGGTCGGGGTAGCGGGCGAAGCACTGCACGCCCCAGGACAGGGTGGTCACGAG
GGTGGGCCAGGGCACGGGCAGCTTGCCGGTGGTGCAGATGAACTTCAGGGTCAGCTTGCCGTAGGTGGCA
TCGCCCTCGCCCTCGCCGGACACGCTGAACTTGTGGCCGTTTACGTCGCCGTCCAGCTCGACCAGGATGG
GCACCACCCCGGTGAACAGCTCCTCGCCCTTGCTCACCATTGGGCCAGGATTCTCCTCGACATCTCCGCA
AGTTAGGAGGCTTCCCCTTCCCTCTCCAGATCCAGCATAATCAGGCACATCATAAGGGTATCCGGCGCTG
CCAGCGTAGTCAGGCACATCATAGGGGTATTTATACATTCGCAGATCAATTTTCCGCAAGTAGGGGGCTC
CGTCCATACTTACTTTTACAAATGCTGCCGCCTCGGGGCCTCCAGAACTCTTTTGGCAACTGACCATTAC
ATTCTTGCGGTATGATCTGACGGGGGGCCAACCGACTACTTGAGCTTTTGCCGGGGGTTTAGCTGGGTCT
TTCGGACATGCACTCTTCTCTTTGGAAGATTTATACATGCGGAGATCTATTTTCCTAAGGTACGGGGCGC
CGTCCATGCTAACTTTAACGAATGCTGCAGCCTCTGGTCCGCCACTAGACTTTTGACAAGATACCATAAC
ATTCTTGCGATAGGATCTGACAGGCGGCCAACCAACTACTTGAGCTTTGGCGGGTGGCTTCGCAGGGTCC
TTCGGGCAGGCGCTCTTTTCTTTGCTGCTCTTATACATCCTAAGGTCGATTTTCCTCAAGTACGGCGCAC
CATCCATGGAAACCTTTACAAACGCTGCGGCCTCTGGACCTCCGCTTGATTTTTGACATGATACCATAAC
ATTTTTCCTGTATGAGCGCACAGGAGGCCAACCGACGACCTGAGCCTTCGCCGGCGGCTTTGCAGGGTCT
TTTGGACAGGCACTTTTCTCCTTACTCAATTGGCCGGAAATCGATGGTGCATAATCAGGCACATCATAGG
GGTATTTATACATTCGCAGATCAATTTTCCGCAAGTAGGGGGCTCCGTCCATACTTACTTTTACAAATGC
TGCCGCCTCGGGGCCTCCAGAACTCTTTTGGCAACTGACCATTACATTCTTGCGGTATGATCTGACGGGG
GGCCAACCGACTACTTGAGCTTTTGCCGGGGGTTTAGCTGGGTCTTTCGGACATGCACTCTTCTCTTTGG
AAGATTTATACATGCGGAGATCTATTTTCCTAAGGTACGGGGCGCCGTCCATGCTAACTTTAACGAATGC
TGCAGCCTCTGGTCCGCCACTAGACTTTTGACAAGATACCATAACATTCTTGCGATAGGATCTGACAGGC
GGCCAACCAACTACTTGAGCTTTGGCGGGTGGCTTCGCAGGGTCCTTCGGGCAGGCGCTCTTTTCTTTGC
TGCTCTTATACATCCTAAGGTCGATTTTCCTCAAGTACGGCGCACCATCCATGGAAACCTTTACAAACGC
TGCGGCCTCTGGACCTCCGCTTGATTTTTGACATGATACCATAACATTTTTCCTGTATGAGCGCACAGGA
GGCCAACCGACGACCTGAGCCTTCGCCGGCGGCTTTGCAGGGTCTTTTGGACAGGCACTTTTCTCCTTAC
TCAATTGGCCGGAAATCGATGGTGCATAATCAGGAACATCATAAGGATAGCCACCGTTAACAGAGACGCT
TGACCCGTCTCCATTTAAATGCTAGCTCACGACACCTGAAATGGAAGAAAAAAACTTTGAACCACTGTCT
GAGGCTTGAGAATGAACCAAGATCCAAACTCAAAAAGGGCAAATTCCAAGGAGAATTACATCAAGTGCCA
AGCTGGCCTAACTTCAGTCTCCACCCACTCAGTGTGGGGAAACTCCATCGCATAAAACCCCTCCCCCCAA
CCTAAAGACGACGTACTCCAAAAGCGCGAGAACTAATCGAGGTGCCTGGACGGCGCCCGGTACTCCGTGG
AGTCACATGAAGCGACGGCTGAGGACGGAAAGGCCCTTTTCCTTTGTGTGGGTGACTCACCCGCCCGCTC
TCCCGAGCGCCGCGTCCTCCATTTTGAGCTCCCTGCAGCAGGGCCGGGAAGCGGCCATCTTTCCGCTCAC
GCAACTGGTGCCGACCGGGCCAGCCTTGCCGCCCAGGGCGGGGCGATACACGGCGGCGCGAGGCCAGGCA
CCAGAGCAGGCCGGCCAGCTTGAGACTACCCCCGTCCGATTCTCGGTGGCCGCGCTCGCAGGCCCCGCCT
CGCCGAACATGTGCGCTGGGACGCACGGGCCCCGTCGCCGCCCGCGGCCCCAAAAACCGAAATACCAGTG
TGCAGATCTTGGCCCGCATTTACAAGACTATCTTGCCAGAAAAAAAGCGTCGCAGCAGGTCATCAAAAAT
TTTAAATGGCTAGAGACTTATCGAAAGCAGCGAGACAGGCGCGAAGGTGCCACCAGATTCGCACGCGGCG
GCCCCAGCGCCCAGGCCAGGCCTCAACTCAAGCACGAGGCGAAGGGGCTCCTTAAGCGCAAGGCCTCGAA
CTCTCCCACCCACTTCCAACCCGAAGCTCGGGATCAAGAATCACGTACTGCAGCCAGGTGGAAGTAATTC
AAGGCACGCAAGGGCCATAACCCGTAAAGAGGCCAGGCCCGCGGGAACCACACACGGCACTTACCTGTGT
TCTGGCGGCAAACCCGTTGCGAAAAAGAACGTTCACGGCGACTACTGCACTTATATACGGTTCTCCCCCA
CCCTCGGGAAAAAGGCGGAGCCAGTACACGACATCACTTTCCCAGTTTACCCCGCGCCACCTTCTCTAGG
CACCGGTTCAATTGCCGACCCCTCCCCCCAACTTCTCGGGGACTGTGGGCGATGTGCGCTCTGCCCACTG
ACGGGCACATGCATGGCGGTAATACGGTTATCCACGCGGCCGCCTGAGTCAAATGGGATCTCTAGAGCGG
GCCCGGTACTAACCAAACTGGATCTCTGCTGTCCCTGTAATAAACCCGAAAATTTTGAATTTTTGTAATT
TGTTTTTGTAATTCTTTAGTTTGTATGTCTGTTGCTATTATGTCTACTATTCTTTCCCCTGCACTGTACC
CCCCAATCCCCCCTTTTCTTTTAAAATTGTGGATGAATACTGCCATTTGTCTGCAGAATTGGCGCACGCA
GTGCCGATCCGTTCACTAATCGAATGGATCTGTCTCTGTCTCTCTCTCCACCTTCTTCTTCTATTCCTTC
GGGCCTGTCGGGTCCCCTCGGGGTTGGGAGGTGGGTCTGAAACGATAATGGTGAATATCCCTGCCTAACT
CTATTCACTATAGAAAGTACAGCAAAAACTATTCTTAAACCTACCAAGCCTCCTACTATCATTATGAATA
ATTTTATATACCACAGCCAATTTGTTATGTTAAACCAATTCCACAAACTTGCCCATTTATCTAATTCCAA
TAATTCTTGTTCATTCTTTTCTTGCTGGTTTTGCGATTCTTCAATTAAGGAGTGTATTAAGCTTGTGTAA
TTGTTAATTTCTCTGTCCCACTCCATCCAGGTCGTGTGATTCCAAATCTGTTCCAGAGATTTATTACTCC
AACTAGCATTCCAAGGCACAGCAGTGGTGCAAATGAGTTTTCCAGAGCAACCCCAAATCCCCAGGAGCTG
TTGATCCTTTAGGTATCTTTCCACAGCCAGGATTCTTGCCTGGAGCTGCTTGATGCCCCAGACTGTGAGT
TGCAACAGATGCTGTTGCGCCTCAATAGCCCTCAGCAAATTGTTCTGCTGCTGCACTATACCAGACAATA
ATTGTCTGGCCTGTACCGTCAGCGTCATTGACGCTGCGCCCATAGTGCTTCCTGCTGCTCCCAAGAACCC
AAGGAACAAAGCTCCTATTCCCACTGCTCTTTTTTCTCTCTGCACCACTCTTCTCTTTGCCTTGGTGGGT
GCTACTCCTAATGGTTCAATTTTTACTACTTTATATTTATATAATTCACTTCTCCAATTGTCCCTCATAT
CTCCTCCTCCAGGTCTGAAGATCAGCGGCCGGCCGCTTGCTGTGCGGTGGTCTTACTTTTGTTTTGCTCT
TCCTCTATCTTGTCTAAAGCTTCCTTGGTGTCTTTTATCTCTATCCTTTGATGCACACAATAGAGGGTTG
CTACTGTATTATATAATGATCTAAGTTCTTCTGATCCTGTCTGAAGGGATGGTTGTAGCTGTCCCAGTAT
TTGTCTACAGCCTTCTGATGTTTCTAACAGGCCAGGATTAACTGCGAATCGTTCTAGCTCCCTGCTTGCC
CATACTATATGTTTTAATTTATATTTTTTCTTTCCCCCTGGCCTTAACCGAATTTTTTCCCATCGCGATC
TAATTCTCCCCCGCTTAATACTGACGCTCTCGCACCCATCTCTCTCCTTCTAGCCTCCGCTAGTCAAAAT
TTTTGGCGTACTCACCAGTCGCCGCCCCTCGCCTCTTGCCGTGCGCGCTTCAGCAAGCCGAGTCCTGCGT
CGAGAGAGCTCCTCTGGTTTCCCTTTCGCTTTCAAGTCCCTGTTCGGGCGCCACTGCTAGAGATTTTCCA
CACTGACTAAAAGGGTCTGAGGGATCTCTAGTTACCAGAGTCACACAACAGACGGGCACACACTACTTGA
AGCACTCAAGGCAAGCTTTATTGAGGCTTAAGCAGTGGGTTCCCTAGTTAGCCAGAGAGCTCCCAGGCTC
AGATCTGGTCTAACCAGAGAGACCCAGTACAGGCAAAACGCGCTGCTTATATAGACCTCCCACCGTACAC
GCCTACCGCCCATTTGCGTCAATGGGGCGGAGTTGTTACGACATTTTGGAAAGTCCCGTTGATTTTGGTG
CCAAAACAAACTCCCATTGACGTCAATGGGGTGGAGACTTGGAAATCCCCGTGAGTCAAACCGCTATCCA
CGCCCATTGATGTACTGCCAAAACCGCATCACCATGGTAATAGCGATGACTAATACGTAGATGTACTGCC
AAGTAGGAAAGTCCCATAAGGTCATGTACTGGGCATAATGCCAGGCGGGCCATTTACCGTCATTGACGTC
AATAGGGGGCGTACTTGGCATATGATACACTTGATGTACTGCCAAGTGGGCAGTTTACCGTAAATACTCC
ACCCATTGACGTCAATGGAAAGTCCCTATTGGCGTTACTATGGGAACATACGTCATTATTGACGTCAATG
GGCGGGGGTCGTTGGGCGGTCAGCCAGGCGGGCCATTTACCGTAAGTTATGTAACGCGGAACTCCATATA
TGGGCTATGAACTAATGACCCCGTAATTGATTACTATTAATAACTAGTCAATAATCAATGTCAACGCGTA
TATCTGGCCCGTACATCGCGAAGCAGCGCAAAACGCCTAACCCTAAGCAGATTCTTCATGCAATTGTCGG
TCAAGCCTTGCCTTGTTGTAGCTTAAATTTTGCTCGCGCACTACTCAGCGACCTCCAACACACAAGCAGG
GAGCAGATACTGGCTTAACTATGCGGCATCAGAGCAGATTGTACTGAGAGTGCACCATAGGGGATCGGGA
GATCTCCCGATCCGTCGACGTCAGGTGGCACTTTTCGGGGAAATGTGCGCGGAACCCCTATTTGTTTATT
TTTCTAAATACATTCAAATATGTATCCGCTCATGAGACAATAACCCTGATAAATGCTTCAATAATATTGA
AAAAGGAAGAGTATGAGTATTCAACATTTCCGTGTCGCCCTTATTCCCTTTTTTGCGGCATTTTGCCTTC
CTGTTTTTGCTCACCCAGAAACGCTGGTGAAAGTAAAAGATGCTGAAGATCAGTTGGGTGCACGAGTGGG
TTACATCGAACTGGATCTCAACAGCGGTAAGATCCTTGAGAGTTTTCGCCCCGAAGAACGTTTTCCAATG
ATGAGCACTTTTAAAGTTCTGCTATGTGGCGCGGTATTATCCCGTATTGACGCCGGGCAAGAGCAACTCG
GTCGCCGCATACACTATTCTCAGAATGACTTGGTTGAGTACTCACCAGTCACAGAAAAGCATCTTACGGA
TGGCATGACAGTAAGAGAATTATGCAGTGCTGCCATAACCATGAGTGATAACACTGCGGCCAACTTACTT
CTGACAACGATCGGAGGACCGAAGGAGCTAACCGCTTTTTTGCACAACATGGGGGATCATGTAACTCGCC
TTGATCGTTGGGAACCGGAGCTGAATGAAGCCATACCAAACGACGAGCGTGACACCACGATGCCTGTAGC
AATGGCAACAACGTTGCGCAAACTATTAACTGGCGAACTACTTACTCTAGCTTCCCGGCAACAATTAATA
GACTGGATGGAGGCGGATAAAGTTGCAGGACCACTTCTGCGCTCGGCCCTTCCGGCTGGCTGGTTTATTG
CTGATAAATCTGGAGCCGGTGAGCGTGGGTCTCGCGGTATCATTGCAGCACTGGGGCCAGATGGTAAGCC
CTCCCGTATCGTAGTTATCTACACGACGGGGAGTCAGGCAACTATGGATGAACGAAATAGACAGATCGCT
GAGATAGGTGCCTCACTGATTAAGCATTGGTAACTGTCAGACCAAGTTTACTCATATATACTTTAGATTG
ATTTAAAACTTCATTTTTAATTTAAAAGGATCTAGGTGAAGATCCTTTTTGATAATCTCATGACCAAAAT
CCCTTAACGTGAGTTTTCGTTCCACTGAGCGTCAGACCCCGTAGAAAAGATCAAAGGATCTTC
Features (pLannotate 1.2.2; 26 found; start..end, strand, type, name):
      1..589     +  rep_origin     ori: high-copy-number ColE1/pMB1/pBR322/pUC origin of replication
    651..831     -  LTR            5' LTR (truncated): truncated 5' long terminal repeat (LTR) from HIV-1
    838..1338    -  CDS            nef (fragment): NEF_HV1LA - Experimental evidence at protein level: Swiss-Prot protein existence level 1. Extracellular Nef protein targets CD4(+) T-lymphocytes for apoptosis by interacting with CXCR4 surface receptors. From Human immunodeficiency virus type 1 group M subtype B (isolate Lai) (HIV-1).
   1340..1359    -  misc_feature   MCS (fragment): pBluescript multiple cloning site
   1360..1948    -  misc_feature   WPRE: woodchuck hepatitis virus posttranscriptional regulatory element
   1948..1971    -  misc_feature   MCS (fragment): pBluescript multiple cloning site
   2004..2037    -  protein_bind   loxP: Cre-mediated recombination occurs in the 8-bp core sequence (GCATACAT). Cre recombinase
   2057..2455    -  CDS            BSD: blasticidin S deaminase; Aspergillus terreus BSD; confers resistance to blasticidin
   2474..3190    -  CDS            mTurquoise: mTurquoise is a basic (constitutively fluorescent) cyan fluorescent protein published in 2010, derived from Aequorea victoria. It has low acid sensitivity.
   3314..3493    -  CDS            IAA4 (fragment): IAA4_ARATH - Also known as AUX2-11. Experimental evidence at protein level: Swiss-Prot protein existence level 1. Aux/IAA proteins are short-lived transcriptional factors that function as repressors of early auxin response genes at low auxin concentrations. Repression is thought to result from the interaction with auxin response factors (ARFs), proteins that bind to the auxin- responsive promoter element (AuxRE). Formation of heterodimers with ARF proteins may alter their ability to modulate early auxin response genes expression. From Arabidopsis thaliana (Mouse-ear cress).
   3512..3736    -  CDS            IAA17 (fragment): IAA17_ARATH - Also known as AXR3. Experimental evidence at protein level: Swiss-Prot protein existence level 1. Aux/IAA proteins are short-lived transcriptional factors that function as repressors of early auxin response genes at low auxin concentrations. Repression is thought to result from the interaction with auxin response factors (ARFs), proteins that bind to the auxin- responsive promoter element (AuxRE). Formation of heterodimers with ARF proteins may alter their ability to modulate early auxin response genes expression. From Arabidopsis thaliana (Mouse-ear cress).
   3719..3982    -  CDS            IAA8 (fragment): IAA8_ARATH - Experimental evidence at protein level: Swiss-Prot protein existence level 1. Aux/IAA proteins are short-lived transcriptional factors that function as repressors of early auxin response genes at low auxin concentrations. Repression is thought to result from the interaction with auxin response factors (ARFs), proteins that bind to the auxin- responsive promoter element (AuxRE). Formation of heterodimers with ARF proteins may alter their ability to modulate early auxin response genes expression. From Arabidopsis thaliana (Mouse-ear cress).
   3989..4168    -  CDS            IAA4 (fragment): IAA4_ARATH - Also known as AUX2-11. Experimental evidence at protein level: Swiss-Prot protein existence level 1. Aux/IAA proteins are short-lived transcriptional factors that function as repressors of early auxin response genes at low auxin concentrations. Repression is thought to result from the interaction with auxin response factors (ARFs), proteins that bind to the auxin- responsive promoter element (AuxRE). Formation of heterodimers with ARF proteins may alter their ability to modulate early auxin response genes expression. From Arabidopsis thaliana (Mouse-ear cress).
   4187..4435    -  CDS            IAA14 (fragment): IAA14_ARATH - Also known as SLR1. Experimental evidence at protein level: Swiss-Prot protein existence level 1. Aux/IAA proteins are short-lived transcriptional factors that function as repressors of early auxin response genes at low auxin concentrations. Repression is thought to result from the interaction with auxin response factors (ARFs), proteins that bind to the auxin- responsive promoter element (AuxRE). Formation of heterodimers with ARF proteins may alter their ability to modulate early auxin response genes expression. From Arabidopsis thaliana (Mouse-ear cress).
   4717..5888    -  promoter       EF-1α promoter: strong constitutive promoter for human elongation factor EF-1α
   5999..6116    -  misc_feature   cPPT/CTS: central polypurine tract and central termination sequence of HIV-1
   6166..6266    -  CDS            Rev (fragment): human immunodeficiency virus 1 (HIV-1) Rev protein; rev; enhances nuclear export of unspliced and incompletely spliced viral mRNAs
   6643..6876    -  misc_feature   RRE: The Rev response element (RRE) of HIV-1 allows for Rev-dependent mRNA export from the nucleus to the cytoplasm.
   7051..7389    -  CDS            HIV-1 gag (fragment): gag protein from human immunodeficiency virus 1; gag
   7373..7498    -  misc_feature   HIV-1 Ψ: packaging signal of human immunodeficiency virus type 1
   7545..7725    -  LTR            5' LTR (truncated): truncated 5' long terminal repeat (LTR) from HIV-1
   7743..7942    -  promoter       CMV promoter: human cytomegalovirus (CMV) immediate early promoter
   7943..8322    -  enhancer       CMV enhancer: human cytomegalovirus immediate early enhancer
   8477..8529    +  misc_feature   bom (fragment): basis of mobility region from pBR322
   8588..8692    +  promoter       AmpR promoter: bla
   8693..9553    +  CDS            AmpR: β-lactamase; bla; confers resistance to ampicillin, carbenicillin, and related antibiotics
