[The description below was written by a language model from this plasmid's Addgene catalogue record and pLannotate feature annotations shown in this document.]
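Description:
pLenti-MCS-3AID-HA-2A-mTurquoiseBSD is an empty lentiviral backbone for expressing a protein of interest fused to an auxin-inducible degron (AID) in mammalian cells. It is propagated in E. coli through a high-copy ColE1/pUC-type origin and an ampicillin resistance gene. The sequenced record is about 9.7 kb. The viral portion has the layout of an HIV-1-derived transfer vector. A CMV enhancer/promoter sits upstream of a truncated 5' LTR and drives genomic RNA production in packaging cells. It is followed by the Ψ packaging signal with a gag fragment, the RRE for Rev-dependent nuclear export, and the cPPT/CTS. A WPRE lies downstream of the payload to boost transcript expression, and a second truncated LTR, with an adjacent nef fragment, closes the provirus.

The expression cassette is driven by the EF-1α promoter. According to the name and catalogue fields, a multiple cloning site accepts the gene of interest in frame with three AID copies and an HA epitope. A T2A peptide then separates this fusion from an mTurquoise–blasticidin S deaminase fusion. The annotation tool does not call the cloning site, the HA tag or the 2A element. It labels the degron region as a series of Arabidopsis Aux/IAA fragments (IAA17, IAA14, IAA8, IAA4), which is consistent with repeated Aux/IAA-derived degron units. A single loxP site is annotated just downstream of BSD, and the record does not explain its role.

A single transcript therefore yields the degron-tagged protein plus a cyan fluorescent, blasticidin-selectable marker for identifying and enriching transduced cells. Auxin-triggered depletion of the tagged protein would require a compatible auxin receptor F-box protein such as TIR1, which this vector does not encode.
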