Addgene plasmid #225704: pLenti-MCS-3AID-HA-2A-mTurquoiseBSD
Purpose: (Empty Backbone) Empty backbone for lentiviral expression of AID degron tagged POI and mTurquoise fused BlasticidinR
Depositing lab: Lacra Bintu. Depositing organization: Stanford University. Publication: The H3.3 K36M oncohistone disrupts the establishment of epigenetic memory through loss of DNA methylation. Sinha J, Nickels JF, Thurm AR, Ludwig CH, Archibald BN, Hinks MM, Wan J, Fang D, Bintu L. bioRxiv [Preprint]. 2023 Oct 14:2023.10.13.562147. doi: 10.1101/2023.10.13.562147. PubMed 37873347.
Backbone
  Vector backbone: pLenti
  Backbone size (bp): 10000
  Vector type: Mammalian Expression, Lentiviral, Synthetic Biology
  Promoter: pEF1A
  Selectable markers: Blasticidin
  Tag / fusion protein: T2A-mTurquoise (C terminal on insert)
Growth in bacteria
  Bacterial resistance: Ampicillin, 100 μg/mL
  Growth temperature: 37°C
  Growth strain: NEB Stable
  Copy number: Unknown
Terms and licenses: Academic/Nonprofit Terms; Industry Terms: Not Available to Industry
Depositor comments: Lentiviral backbone for cloning AID degron fusions expressed with mTurquoise fused BlastR
How to cite: pLenti-MCS-3AID-HA-2A-mTurquoiseBSD was a gift from Lacra Bintu (Addgene plasmid # 225704 ; http://n2t.net/addgene:225704 ; RRID:Addgene_225704)
